Addgene plasmid #156387: pNK141n2
Purpose: Expresses orthogonal RBS E2-Crimson reporter
Depositing lab: Ahmed Badran. Depositing organization: Broad Institute. Publication: Orthogonal translation enables heterologous ribosome engineering in E. coli. Kolber NS, Fattal R, Bratulic S, Carver GD, Badran AH. Nat Commun. 2021 Jan 26;12(1):599. doi: 10.1038/s41467-020-20759-z. PubMed 33500394.
Backbone
  Vector backbone: pACYC184
  Vector type: Synthetic Biology
Growth in bacteria
  Bacterial resistance: Kanamycin, 50 μg/mL
  Growth temperature: 37°C
  Growth strain: NEB Turbos
  Copy number: High Copy
Gene/Insert
  Gene/Insert name: E2-Crimson
  Species: Synthetic
  Cloning method: Ligation Independent Cloning
Terms and licenses: Academic/Nonprofit Terms; Industry Terms: Not Available to Industry
How to cite: pNK141n2 was a gift from Ahmed Badran (Addgene plasmid # 156387 ; http://n2t.net/addgene:156387 ; RRID:Addgene_156387)
