[The description below was written by a language model from this plasmid's Addgene catalogue record and pLannotate feature annotations shown in this document.]
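Description:
pNK141n2 is a 5.3 kb bacterial synthetic-biology reporter plasmid built on the pACYC184 backbone and intended for use in E. coli. It replicates from the p15A origin, which is compatible with ColE1-type plasmids and so allows the reporter to be maintained alongside a second plasmid. The catalogue lists it as high copy, although p15A is generally regarded as a medium-copy origin. Selection is by kanamycin through an aph(3')-Ia (KanR) gene. Short leftover fragments of a tetracycline resistance gene, rop, a Tn903 transposition protein and the bom region are annotated but appear to be non-functional backbone remnants.

The payload is E2-Crimson, a rapidly maturing far-red fluorescent protein derived from Discosoma, which according to the record is translated from an orthogonal ribosome-binding site. Such a site is designed to be recognised by ribosomes carrying a matching altered 16S rRNA rather than by the host's native ribosomes, so far-red fluorescence reports the activity of an orthogonal ribosome. The orthogonal RBS itself is not annotated in the feature table, nor is the promoter driving the reporter. A lac operator sits just upstream of the coding sequence, and the plasmid carries lacI under the lacIq promoter, which points to IPTG-inducible, repressor-controlled expression. Very short matches to GFP(1-10) and SET1 flanking the reporter are probably annotation artefacts or linker sequence. Downstream lie a 5S rRNA segment and the rrnB T1 and T2 terminators. A lac promoter/operator with a lacZα fragment is also present next to lacI. The associated work concerns orthogonal translation for engineering heterologous ribosomes in E. coli.
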