Features (pLannotate 1.2.2; 19 found; start..end, strand, type, name):
      5..21      +  protein_bind   lac operator: The lac repressor binds to the lac operator to inhibit transcription in E. coli. This inhibition can be relieved by adding lactose or isopropyl-β-D-thiogalactopyranoside (IPTG). lac repressor encoded by lacI
     61..84      +  CDS            GFP(1-10) (fragment): fragment of superfolder GFP consisting of the first 10 β-strands associates with GFP11, the 11th β-strand, to reconstitute fluorescent GFP (Cabantous et al., 2005; Kamiyama et al., 2016)
     86..757     +  CDS            E2-Crimson: E2-Crimson is a basic (constitutively fluorescent) far red fluorescent protein published in 2009, derived from Discosoma sp.. It is reported to be a rapidly-maturing tetramer with low acid sensitivity.
    769..785     +  CDS            SET1 (fragment): solubility-enhancement tag derived from T7 phage gene 10B
    881..996     +  ncRNA          5S rRNA: Accession: RF00001 - 5S ribosomal RNA
   1000..1086    +  terminator     rrnB T1 terminator: Escherichia coli rrnB; transcription terminator T1 from the E. coli rrnB gene
   1178..1205    +  terminator     rrnB T2 terminator: transcription terminator T2 from the E. coli rrnB gene
   1249..1794    +  rep_origin     p15A ori: Plasmids containing the medium-copy-number p15A origin of replication can be propagated in E. coli cells that contain a second plasmid with the ColE1 origin.
   1825..1902    -  misc_feature   bom (fragment): basis of mobility region from pBR322
   2190..2363    -  CDS            lacZα: LacZα fragment of β-galactosidase; lacZ fragment
   2383..2399    -  protein_bind   lac operator: The lac repressor binds to the lac operator to inhibit transcription in E. coli. This inhibition can be relieved by adding lactose or isopropyl-β-D-thiogalactopyranoside (IPTG). lac repressor encoded by lacI
   2407..2437    -  promoter       lac promoter: promoter for the E. coli lac operon
   2452..2473    -  protein_bind   CAP binding site: CAP binding activates transcription in the presence of cAMP. E. coli catabolite activator protein
   2486..3568    -  CDS            lacI: lac repressor; lacI; The lac repressor binds to the lac operator to inhibit transcription in E. coli. This inhibition can be relieved by adding lactose or isopropyl-β-D-thiogalactopyranoside (IPTG).
   3569..3646    -  promoter       lacIq promoter: lacI (mutant); In the lacIq allele, a single base change in the promoter boosts expression of the lacI gene about 10-fold.
   3782..3821    -  CDS            rop (fragment): Rop protein, which maintains plasmids at low copy number; rop
   3822..4003    -  CDS            TcR (fragment): tetracycline efflux protein; tet; confers resistance to tetracycline
   4025..4171    -  CDS            TRA2_ECOLX (fragment): Protein predicted: Swiss-Prot protein existence level 4. Required for transposition of transposon Tn903. From Escherichia coli.
   4312..5127    -  CDS            KanR: aminoglycoside phosphotransferase; aph(3')-Ia; confers resistance to kanamycin in bacteria or G418 (Geneticin®) in eukaryotes
>Addgene plasmid #156387 | pNK141n2 | addgene full sequence | sequence record 317843 | Addgene NGS Result
GGAATTGTGAGCGGATAACAATTCTATATCTGTTATTTTTTCCAACCACAGATCTATGAGCAAAGGTGAA
GAACTGTTTACCGGCGACAGCACCGAGAATGTGATTAAACCGTTCATGCGCTTCAAAGTTCACATGGAGG
GTTCGGTTAACGGTCACGAGTTCGAGATCGAAGGCGTAGGCGAGGGCAAGCCGTATGAAGGCACTCAAAC
CGCGAAACTGCAAGTGACTAAAGGCGGCCCGCTGCCTTTTGCGTGGGACATCCTGAGCCCGCAATTTTTC
TACGGTTCTAAAGCATATATCAAACACCCAGCGGATATCCCGGACTATTTAAAGCAGTCTTTTCCGGAAG
GTTTCAAGTGGGAACGCGTAATGAATTTTGAAGATGGTGGTGTCGTGACCGTCACTCAGGACTCCTCCCT
GCAGGATGGCACCTTGATCTATCACGTTAAATTTATTGGTGTGAATTTTCCATCTGATGGCCCGGTGATG
CAGAAAAAGACGTTGGGTTGGGAGCCGTCTACCGAACGCAACTATCCGCGCGATGGTGTGCTGAAAGGCG
AAAATCATATGGCGCTGAAACTGAAAGGTGGCGGCCATTATCTGTGTGAATTTAAAAGCATTTACATGGC
CAAGAAACCTGTGAAGCTGCCTGGCTATCACTATGTGGATTACAAACTGGACATCACCTCTCATAATGAA
GATTATACGGTCGTAGAGCAATATGAGCGCGCCGAGGCTCGTCATCATCTGTTTCAGTAAGTCGACCGGC
TGCTAACAAAGCCCGCGGCCGCTGAAGATCGATCTCGACGAGTGAGAGAAGATTTTCAGCCTGATACAGA
TTAAATCAGAACGCAGAAGCGGTCTGATAAAACAGAATTTGCCTGGCGGCAGTAGCGCGGTGGTCCCACC
TGACCCCATGCCGAACTCAGAAGTGAAACGCCGTAGCGCCGATGGTAGTGTGGGGTCACCCCATGCGAGA
GTAGGGAACTGCCAGGCATCAAATAAAACGAAAGGCTCAGTCGAAAGACTGGGCCTTTCGTTTTATCTGT
TGTTTGTCGGTGAACGCTCTCCTGAGTAGGACAAATCCGCCGGGAGCGGATTTGAACGTTGCGAAGCAAC
GGCCCGGAGGGTGGCGGGCAGGACGCCCGCCATAAACTGCCAGGCATCAAATTAAGCAGAAGGCCATCCT
GACGGATGGCCTTTTTGCGTTTCTACAGAGCGTCAGACCCCTTAATAAGATGATCTTCTTGAGATCGTTT
TGGTCTGCGCGTAATCTCTTGCTCTGAAAACGAAAAAACCGCCTTGCAGGGCGGTTTTTCGAAGGTTCTC
TGAGCTACCAACTCTTTGAACCGAGGTAACTGGCTTGGAGGAGCGCAGTCACCAAAACTTGTCCTTTCAG
TTTAGCCTTAACCGGCGCATGACTTCAAGACTAACTCCTCTAAATCAATTACCAGTGGCTGCTGCCAGTG
GTGCTTTTGCATGTCTTTCCGGGTTGGACTCAAGACGATAGTTACCGGATAAGGCGCAGCGGTCGGACTG
AACGGGGGGTTCGTGCATACAGTCCAGCTTGGAGCGAACTGCCTACCCGGAACTGAGTGTCAGGCGTGGA
ATGAGACAAACGCGGCCATAACAGCGGAATGACACCGGTAAACCGAAAGGCAGGAACAGGAGAGCGCACG
AGGGAGCCGCCAGGGGGAAACGCCTGGTATCTTTATAGTCCTGTCGGGTTTCGCCACCACTGATTTGAGC
GTCAGATTTCGTGATGCTTGTCAGGGGGGCGGAGCCTATGGAAAAACGGCTTTGCCGCGGCCCTCTCGGA
TCTGTATGGTGCACTCTCAGTACAATCTGCTCTGATGCCGCATAGTTAAGCCAGTATACACTCCGCTATC
GCTACGTGACTGCCTCGACCTGCAGCAATTCCAACGCCATCAAAAATAATTCGCGTCTGGCCTTCCTGTA
GCCAGCTTTCATCAACATTAAATGTGAGCGAGTAACAACCCGTCGGATTCTCCGTGGGAACAAACGGCGG
ATTGACCGTAATGGGATAGGTCACGTTGGTGTAGATGGGCGCATCGTAACCGTGCATCTGCCAGTTTGAG
GGGACGACGACAGTATCGGCCTCAGGAAGATCGCACTCCAGCCAGCTTTCCGGCACCGCTTCTGGTGCCG
GAAACCAGGCAAAGCGCCATTCGCCATTCAGGCTGCGCAACTGTTGGGAAGGGCGATCGGTGCGGGCCTC
TTCGCTATTACGCCAGCTGGCGAAAGGGGGATGTGCTGCAAGGCGATTAAGTTGGGTAACGCCAGGGTTT
TCCCAGTCACGACGTTGTAAAACGACGGCCAGTGAATCCGTAATCATGGTCATAGCTGTTTCCTGTGTGA
AATTGTTATCCGCTCACAATTCCACACAACATACGAGCCGGAAGCATAAAGTGTAAAGCCTGGGGTGCCT
AATGAGTGAGCTAACTTACATTAATTGCGTTGCGCTCACTGCCCGCTTTCCAGTCGGGAAACCTGTCGTG
CCAGCTGCATTAATGAATCGGCCAACGCGCGGGGAGAGGCGGTTTGCGTATTGGGCGCCAGGGTGGTTTT
TCTTTTCACCAGTGAGACGGGCAACAGCTGATTGCCCTTCACCGCCTGGCCCTGAGAGAGTTGCAGCAAG
CGGTCCACGCTGGTTTGCCCCAGCAGGCGAAAATCCTGTTTGATGGTGGTTAACGGCGGGATATAACATG
AGCTGTCTTCGGTATCGTCGTATCCCACTACCGAGATATCCGCACCAACGCGCAGCCCGGACTCGGTAAT
GGCGCGCATTGCGCCCAGCGCCATCTGATCGTTGGCAACCAGCATCGCAGTGGGAACGATGCCCTCATTC
AGCATTTGCATGGTTTGTTGAAAACCGGACATGGCACTCCAGTCGCCTTCCCGTTCCGCTATCGGCTGAA
TTTGATTGCGAGTGAGATATTTATGCCAGCCAGCCAGACGCAGACGCGCCGAGACAGAACTTAATGGGCC
CGCTAACAGCGCGATTTGCTGGTGACCCAATGCGACCAGATGCTCCACGCCCAGTCGCGTACCGTCTTCA
TGGGAGAAAATAATACTGTTGATGGGTGTCTGGTCAGAGACATCAAGAAATAACGCCGGAACATTAGTGC
AGGCAGCTTCCACAGCAATGGCATCCTGGTCATCCAGCGGATAGTTAATGATCAGCCCACTGACGCGTTG
CGCGAGAAGATTGTGCACCGCCGCTTTACAGGCTTCGACGCCGCTTCGTTCTACCATCGACACCACCACG
CTGGCACCCAGTTGATCGGCGCGAGATTTAATCGCCGCGACAATTTGCGACGGCGCGTGCAGGGCCAGAC
TGGAGGTGGCAACGCCAATCAGCAACGACTGTTTGCCCGCCAGTTGTTGTGCCACGCGGTTGGGAATGTA
ATTCAGCTCCGCCATCGCCGCTTCCACTTTTTCCCGCGTTTTCGCAGAAACGTGGCTGGCCTGGTTCACC
ACGCGGGAAACGGTCTGATAAGAGACACCGGCATACTCTGCGACATCGTATAACGTTACTGGTTTCACAT
TCACCACCCTGAATTGACTCTCTTCCGGGCGCTATCATGCCATACCGCGAAAGGTTTTGCACCATTCCAT
GGTGTCGGAATTGCTGCAGGTCGAGGGGGTCATGGCTGCGCCCCGACACCCGCCAACACCCGCTGACGCG
CCCTGACGGGCTTGTCTGCTCCCGGCATCCGCTTACAGACAAGCTGTGACCGTCTCCGGGAGCTGCATGT
GTCAGAGGTTTTCACCGTCATCACCGAAACGCGCGAGGCAGGATGGCGCCCAACAGTCCCCCGGCCACGG
GGCCTGCCACCATACCCACGCCGAAACAAGCGCTCATGAGCCCGAAGTGGCGAGCCCGATCTTCCCCATC
GGTGATGTCGGCGATATAGGCGCCAGCAACCGCACCTGTGGCGCCGGTGATGCCGGCCACGATGCGTCCG
GCGTAGAGGATCCGTCGACCTACAGGGGGGGGGGGCGCTGAGGTCTGCCTCGTGAAGAAGGTGTTGCTGA
CTCATACCAGGCCTGAATCGCCCCATCATCCAGCCAGAAAGTGAGGGAGCCACGGTTGATGAGAGCTTTG
TTGTAGGTGGACCAGTTGGTGATTTTGAACTTTTGCTTTGCCACGGAACGGTCTGCGTTGTCGGGAAGAT
GCGTGATCTGATCCTTCAACTCAGCAAAAGTTCGATTTATTCAACAAAGCCGCCGTCCCGTCAAGTCAGC
GTAATGCTCTGCCAGTGTTACAACCAATTAACCAATTCTGATTAGAAAAACTCATCGAGCATCAAATGAA
ACTGCAATTTATTCATATCAGGATTATCAATACCATATTTTTGAAAAAGCCGTTTCTGTAATGAAGGAGA
AAACTCACCGAGGCAGTTCCATAGGATGGCAAGATCCTGGTATCGGTCTGCGATTCCGACTCGTCCAACA
TCAATACAACCTATTAATTTCCCCTCGTCAAAAATAAGGTTATCAAGTGAGAAATCACCATGAGTGACGA
CTGAATCCGGTGAGAATGGCAAAAGCTTATGCATTTCTTTCCAGACTTGTTCAACAGGCCAGCCATTACG
CTCGTCATCAAAATCACTCGCATCAACCAAACCGTTATTCATTCGTGATTGCGCCTGAGCGAGACGAAAT
ACGCGATCGCTGTTAAAAGGACAATTACAAACAGGAATCGAATGCAACCGGCGCAGGAACACTGCCAGCG
CATCAACAATATTTTCACCTGAATCAGGATATTCTTCTAATACCTGGAATGCTGTTTTCCCGGGGATCGC
AGTGGTGAGTAACCATGCATCATCAGGAGTACGGATAAAATGCTTGATGGTCGGAAGAGGCATAAATTCC
GTCAGCCAGTTTAGTCTGACCATCTCATCTGTAACATCATTGGCAACGCTACCTTTGCCATGTTTCAGAA
ACAACTCTGGCGCATCGGGCTTCCCATACAATCGATAGATTGTCGCACCTGATTGCCCGACATTATCGCG
AGCCCATTTATACCCATATAAATCAGCATCCATGTTGGAATTTAATCGCGGCCTCGAGCAAGACGTTTCC
CGTTGAATATGGCTCATAACACCCCTTGTATTACTGTTTATGTAAGCAGACAGTTTTATTGTTCATGATG
ATATATTTTTATCTTGTGCAATGTAACATCAGAGATTTTGAGACACAACGTGGCTTTCCATCAAAAAAAT
ATTGACAACATAAAAAACTTTGTGTTATACTTGT
